Addgene plasmid #226399: pET28.His.3C.86b.Tau2N4R
Purpose: Expresses his-tagged, 3C-cleavable, 86b (split luciferase fragment)-tagged WT 2N4R tau for recombinant protein production in bacteria
Depositing lab: Bradley Hyman. Depositing organization: Massachusetts General Hospital. Publication: Alzheimer disease-associated tau post-translational modification mimics impact tau propagation and uptake. Dickson JR, Sobolewski RGR, Fernandes AR, Cooper JM, Fan Z, Chung M, Donahue C, Oakley DH, Strickland DK, Hyman BT. J Neuropathol Exp Neurol. 2025 Jun 1;84(6):459-470. doi: 10.1093/jnen/nlaf007. PubMed 39984820.
Backbone
  Vector backbone: pET28
  Backbone size w/o insert (bp): 5369
  Vector type: Bacterial Expression
Growth in bacteria
  Bacterial resistance: Kanamycin, 50 μg/mL
  Growth temperature: 37°C
  Growth strain: NEB Stable
  Copy number: Low Copy
Gene/Insert
  Gene/Insert name: Tau2N4R
  Species: H. sapiens (human); synthetic
  Insert size (bp): 1409
  Entrez Gene: MAPT (a.k.a. DDPAC, FTD1, FTDP-17, MAPTL, MSTD, MTBT1, MTBT2, PPND, PPP1R103, TAU, Tau-PHF6, tau-40)
  Tag / fusion protein: His.3C.86b (N terminal on insert)
  Cloning method: Other
Terms and licenses: Academic/Nonprofit Terms; Industry Terms: Not Available to Industry
How to cite: pET28.His.3C.86b.Tau2N4R was a gift from Bradley Hyman (Addgene plasmid # 226399 ; http://n2t.net/addgene:226399 ; RRID:Addgene_226399)
