[The description below was written by a language model from this plasmid's Addgene catalogue record and pLannotate feature annotations shown in this document.]
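Description:
pET28.His.3C.86b.Tau2N4R is a bacterial expression plasmid built on the pET28 backbone for producing recombinant human tau (MAPT, wild-type 2N4R isoform, the longest CNS form) in E. coli. The sequenced plasmid is about 6.6 kb. It is selected with kanamycin through an aph(3')-Ia resistance gene and replicates from a pBR322-type ColE1 origin accompanied by the bom site and the rop gene, which holds copy number low, consistent with the catalogue's low-copy designation. An f1 origin is also present. The short TcR fragments and the predicted E. coli ORF in the feature table are pBR322-derived backbone remnants rather than functional elements.

Expression follows the standard pET arrangement: a T7 promoter followed directly by a lac operator, the T7 gene 10 ribosome binding site, and a T7 terminator, with a plasmid-borne lacI gene supplying repressor. Transcription therefore depends on a host providing T7 RNA polymerase and is induced with IPTG. According to the record, the tau coding sequence carries an N-terminal composite tag consisting of a His tag for metal-affinity purification, a 3C protease cleavage site allowing removal of the His tag, and "86b", a small split-luciferase fragment that would remain on tau after cleavage. The annotation tool picks up only the histidine stretch upstream of MAPT (labelled as a fragment of another tag); the 3C and 86b segments are not individually annotated but would lie in the gap before the MAPT feature. A vector-derived His-coding stretch sits downstream of the insert, and the record does not state whether it is translated.

The purified luciferase-fragment-tagged tau is presumably meant for complementation-based luminescence detection; the associated publication concerns tau propagation and cellular uptake.
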