Features (pLannotate 1.2.2; 20 found; start..end, strand, type, name):
     84..363     -  CDS            TcR (fragment): tetracycline efflux protein; tet; confers resistance to tetracycline
    385..403     +  promoter       T7 promoter: promoter for bacteriophage T7 RNA polymerase
    404..428     +  protein_bind   lac operator: The lac repressor binds to the lac operator to inhibit transcription in E. coli. This inhibition can be relieved by adding lactose or isopropyl-β-D-thiogalactopyranoside (IPTG). lac repressor encoded by lacI
    443..465     +  RBS            RBS: efficient ribosome binding site from bacteriophage T7 gene 10 (Olins and Rangwala, 1989)
    478..495     +  CDS            capTEV™ (fragment): composite tag for in vivo biotinylation, TEV protease cleavage, and 6xHis tagging
    556..1878    +  CDS            MAPT (sequence partly withheld): TAU_SPECI - Experimental evidence at protein level: Swiss-Prot protein existence level 1. Promotes microtubule assembly and stability, and might be involved in the establishment and maintenance of neuronal polarity. The C-terminus binds axonal microtubules while the N-terminus binds neural plasma membrane components, suggesting that tau functions as a linker protein between both. Axonal polarity is predetermined by tau localization (in the neuronal cell) in the domain of the cell body defined by the centrosome. The short isoforms allow plasticity of the cytoskeleton whereas the longer isoforms
   1888..1905    +  CDS            9xHis (fragment): 9xHis affinity tag
   1915..1964    +  CDS            SET1 (fragment): solubility-enhancement tag derived from T7 phage gene 10B
   1972..2019    +  terminator     T7 terminator: transcription terminator for bacteriophage T7 RNA polymerase
   2056..2484    +  rep_origin     f1 ori (sequence partly withheld): f1 bacteriophage origin of replication; arrow indicates direction of (+) strand synthesis
   2537..2594    +  promoter       AmpR promoter (fragment): bla
   2603..3418    -  CDS            KanR: aminoglycoside phosphotransferase; aph(3')-Ia; confers resistance to kanamycin in bacteria or G418 (Geneticin®) in eukaryotes
   3540..4128    +  rep_origin     ori: high-copy-number ColE1/pMB1/pBR322/pUC origin of replication
   4314..4453    -  misc_feature   bom: basis of mobility region from pBR322
   4555..4746    -  CDS            rop: Rop protein, which maintains plasmids at low copy number; rop
   4763..5143    +  CDS            YPB1_ECOLX: Protein predicted: Swiss-Prot protein existence level 4. From Escherichia coli.
   5215..5506    -  CDS            TcR (fragment): tetracycline efflux protein; tet; confers resistance to tetracycline
   5521..5542    -  protein_bind   CAP binding site: CAP binding activates transcription in the presence of cAMP. E. coli catabolite activator protein
   5555..6637    -  CDS            lacI: lac repressor; lacI; The lac repressor binds to the lac operator to inhibit transcription in E. coli. This inhibition can be relieved by adding lactose or isopropyl-β-D-thiogalactopyranoside (IPTG).
   6638..76      -  promoter       lacI promoter (across the origin): lacI
>Addgene plasmid #226399 | pET28.His.3C.86b.Tau2N4R | addgene full sequence | sequence record 450803 | Addgene NGS Result
TCACCACCCTGAATTGACTCTCTTCCGGGCGCTATCATGCCATACCGCGAAAGGTTTTGCGCCATTCGAT
GGTGTCCGGGATCTCGACGCTCTCCCTTATGCGACTCCTGCATTAGGAAGCAGCCCAGTAGTAGGTTGAG
GCCGTTGAGCACCGCCGCCGCAAGGAATGGTGCATGCAAGGAGATGGCGCCCAACAGTCCCCCGGCCACG
GGGCCTGCCACCATACCCACGCCGAAACAAGCGCTCATGAGCCCGAAGTGGCGAGCCCGATCTTCCCCAT
CGGTGATGTCGGCGATATAGGCGCCAGCAACCGCACCTGTGGCGCCGGTGATGCCGGCCACGATGCGTCC
GGCGTAGAGGATCGAGATCTCGATCCCGCGAAATTAATACGACTCACTATAGGGGAATTGTGAGCGGATA
ACAATTCCCCTCTAGAAATAATTTTGTTTAACTTTAAGAAGGAGATATACCATGGAACATCATCATCATC
ATCATCTGGAGGTGCTGTTCCAAGGTCCTGTGAGTGGCTGGCGACTGTTCAAGAAGATCAGCCATATGGC
TGAGCCCCGCCAGGAGTTCGAAGTGATGGAAGATCACGCTGGGACGTACGGGTTGGGGGACAGGAAAGAT
CAGGGGGGCTACACCATGCACCAAGACCAAGAGGGTGACACGGACGCTGGCCTGAAAGAATCTCCCCTGC
AGACCCCCACTGAGGACGGATCTGAGGAACCGGGCTCTGAAACCTCTGATGCTAAGAGCACTCCAACAGC
GGAAGATGTGACAGCACCCTTAGTGGATGAGGGAGCTCCCGGCAAGCAGGCTGCCGCGCAGCCCCACACG
GAGATCCCAGAAGGAACCACAGCTGAAGAAGCAGGCATTGGAGACACCCCCAGCCTGGAAGACGAAGCTG
CTGGTCACGTGACCCAAGCTCGCATGGTCAGTAAAAGCAAAGACGGGACTGGAAGCGATGACAAAAAAGC
CAAGGGGGCTGATGGTAAAACGAAGATCGCCACACCGCGGGGAGCAGCCCCTCCAGGCCAGAAGGGCCAG
GCCAACGCCACCAGGATTCCAGCAAAAACCCCGCCCGCTCCAAAGACACCACCCAGCTCTGGTGAACCTC
CAAAATCAGGGGATCGCAGCGGCTACAGCAGCCCCGGCTCCCCAGGCACTCCCGGCAGCCGCTCCCGCAC
CCCGTCCCTTCCAACCCCACCCACCCGGGAGCCCAAGAAGGTGGCAGTGGTCCGTACTCCACCCAAGTCG
CCGTCTTCCGCCAAGAGCCGCCTG
[387 nt withheld, positions 1285-1671]
ACCCACAAGCTGACCTTCCGCGAGAACGCCAAAGCCAAGACAGACCACGGGGCGGAGATCGTGTACAAGT
CGCCAGTGGTGTCTGGGGACACGTCTCCACGGCATCTCAGCAATGTCTCCTCCACCGGCAGCATCGACAT
GGTAGACTCGCCCCAGCTCGCCACGCTAGCTGACGAGGTGTCTGCCTCCCTGGCCAAGCAGGGTTTGTAG
CTCGAGCACCACCACCACCACCACTGAGATCCGGCTGCTAACAAAGCCCGAAAGGAAGCTGAGTTGGCTG
CTGCCACCGCTGAGCAATAACTAGCATAACCCCTTGGGGCCTCTAAACGGGTCTTGAGGGGTTTTTTGCT
GAAAGGAGGAACTATATCCGGATTGGCGAATGGG
[124 nt withheld, positions 2056-2179]
C
[91 nt withheld, positions 2181-2271]
A
[49 nt withheld, positions 2273-2321]
CCTTTGACGTTGGAGTCCACGTTCTTT
[37 nt withheld, positions 2349-2385]
ACCCTATCTCGGTCTATTCTTTTGATTTATAAGGGATTTTGCCGATTTCGGCCTATTGGTTAAAAAATGA
GCTGATTTAACAAAAATTTAACGCGAATTTTAACAAAATATTAACGCTTACAATTTAGGTGGCACTTTTC
GGGGAAATGTGCGCGGAACCCCTATTTGTTTATTTTTCTAAATACATTCAAATATGTATCCGCTCATGAA
TTAATTCTTAGAAAAACTCATCGAGCATCAAATGAAACTGCAATTTATTCATATCAGGATTATCAATACC
ATATTTTTGAAAAAGCCGTTTCTGTAATGAAGGAGAAAACTCACCGAGGCAGTTCCATAGGATGGCAAGA
TCCTGGTATCGGTCTGCGATTCCGACTCGTCCAACATCAATACAACCTATTAATTTCCCCTCGTCAAAAA
TAAGGTTATCAAGTGAGAAATCACCATGAGTGACGACTGAATCCGGTGAGAATGGCAAAAGTTTATGCAT
TTCTTTCCAGACTTGTTCAACAGGCCAGCCATTACGCTCGTCATCAAAATCACTCGCATCAACCAAACCG
TTATTCATTCGTGATTGCGCCTGAGCGAGACGAAATACGCGATCGCTGTTAAAAGGACAATTACAAACAG
GAATCGAATGCAACCGGCGCAGGAACACTGCCAGCGCATCAACAATATTTTCACCTGAATCAGGATATTC
TTCTAATACCTGGAATGCTGTTTTCCCGGGGATCGCAGTGGTGAGTAACCATGCATCATCAGGAGTACGG
ATAAAATGCTTGATGGTCGGAAGAGGCATAAATTCCGTCAGCCAGTTTAGTCTGACCATCTCATCTGTAA
CATCATTGGCAACGCTACCTTTGCCATGTTTCAGAAACAACTCTGGCGCATCGGGCTTCCCATACAATCG
ATAGATTGTCGCACCTGATTGCCCGACATTATCGCGAGCCCATTTATACCCATATAAATCAGCATCCATG
TTGGAATTTAATCGCGGCCTAGAGCAAGACGTTTCCCGTTGAATATGGCTCATAACACCCCTTGTATTAC
TGTTTATGTAAGCAGACAGTTTTATTGTTCATGACCAAAATCCCTTAACGTGAGTTTTCGTTCCACTGAG
CGTCAGACCCCGTAGAAAAGATCAAAGGATCTTCTTGAGATCCTTTTTTTCTGCGCGTAATCTGCTGCTT
GCAAACAAAAAAACCACCGCTACCAGCGGTGGTTTGTTTGCCGGATCAAGAGCTACCAACTCTTTTTCCG
AAGGTAACTGGCTTCAGCAGAGCGCAGATACCAAATACTGTCCTTCTAGTGTAGCCGTAGTTAGGCCACC
ACTTCAAGAACTCTGTAGCACCGCCTACATACCTCGCTCTGCTAATCCTGTTACCAGTGGCTGCTGCCAG
TGGCGATAAGTCGTGTCTTACCGGGTTGGACTCAAGACGATAGTTACCGGATAAGGCGCAGCGGTCGGGC
TGAACGGGGGGTTCGTGCACACAGCCCAGCTTGGAGCGAACGACCTACACCGAACTGAGATACCTACAGC
GTGAGCTATGAGAAAGCGCCACGCTTCCCGAAGGGAGAAAGGCGGACAGGTATCCGGTAAGCGGCAGGGT
CGGAACAGGAGAGCGCACGAGGGAGCTTCCAGGGGGAAACGCCTGGTATCTTTATAGTCCTGTCGGGTTT
CGCCACCTCTGACTTGAGCGTCGATTTTTGTGATGCTCGTCAGGGGGGCGGAGCCTATGGAAAAACGCCA
GCAACGCGGCCTTTTTACGGTTCCTGGCCTTTTGCTGGCCTTTTGCTCACATGTTCTTTCCTGCGTTATC
CCCTGATTCTGTGGATAACCGTATTACCGCCTTTGAGTGAGCTGATACCGCTCGCCGCAGCCGAACGACC
GAGCGCAGCGAGTCAGTGAGCGAGGAAGCGGAAGAGCGCCTGATGCGGTATTTTCTCCTTACGCATCTGT
GCGGTATTTCACACCGCAATGGTGCACTCTCAGTACAATCTGCTCTGATGCCGCATAGTTAAGCCAGTAT
ACACTCCGCTATCGCTACGTGACTGGGTCATGGCTGCGCCCCGACACCCGCCAACACCCGCTGACGCGCC
CTGACGGGCTTGTCTGCTCCCGGCATCCGCTTACAGACAAGCTGTGACCGTCTCCGGGAGCTGCATGTGT
CAGAGGTTTTCACCGTCATCACCGAAACGCGCGAGGCAGCTGCGGTAAAGCTCATCAGCGTGGTCGTGAA
GCGATTCACAGATGTCTGCCTGTTCATCCGCGTCCAGCTCGTTGAGTTTCTCCAGAAGCGTTAATGTCTG
GCTTCTGATAAAGCGGGCCATGTTAAGGGCGGTTTTTTCCTGTTTGGTCACTGATGCCTCCGTGTAAGGG
GGATTTCTGTTCATGGGGGTAATGATACCGATGAAACGAGAGAGGATGCTCACGATACGGGTTACTGATG
ATGAACATGCCCGGTTACTGGAACGTTGTGAGGGTAAACAACTGGCGGTATGGATGCGGCGGGACCAGAG
AAAAATCACTCAGGGTCAATGCCAGCGCTTCGTTAATACAGATGTAGGTGTTCCACAGGGTAGCCAGCAG
CATCCTGCGATGCAGATCCGGAACATAATGGTGCAGGGCGCTGACTTCCGCGTTTCCAGACTTTACGAAA
CACGGAAACCGAAGACCATTCATGTTGTTGCTCAGGTCGCAGACGTTTTGCAGCAGCAGTCGCTTCACGT
TCGCTCGCGTATCGGTGATTCATTCTGCTAACCAGTAAGGCAACCCCGCCAGCCTAGCCGGGTCCTCAAC
GACAGGAGCACGATCATGCGCACCCGTGGGGCCGCCATGCCGGCGATAATGGCCTGCTTCTCGCCGAAAC
GTTTGGTGGCGGGACCAGTGACGAAGGCTTGAGCGAGGGCGTGCAAGATTCCGAATACCGCAAGCGACAG
GCCGATCATCGTCGCGCTCCAGCGAAAGCGGTCCTCGCCGAAAATGACCCAGAGCGCTGCCGGCACCTGT
CCTACGAGTTGCATGATAAAGAAGACAGTCATAAGTGCGGCGACGATAGTCATGCCCCGCGCCCACCGGA
AGGAGCTGACTGGGTTGAAGGCTCTCAAGGGCATCGGTCGAGATCCCGGTGCCTAATGAGTGAGCTAACT
TACATTAATTGCGTTGCGCTCACTGCCCGCTTTCCAGTCGGGAAACCTGTCGTGCCAGCTGCATTAATGA
ATCGGCCAACGCGCGGGGAGAGGCGGTTTGCGTATTGGGCGCCAGGGTGGTTTTTCTTTTCACCAGTGAG
ACGGGCAACAGCTGATTGCCCTTCACCGCCTGGCCCTGAGAGAGTTGCAGCAAGCGGTCCACGCTGGTTT
GCCCCAGCAGGCGAAAATCCTGTTTGATGGTGGTTAACGGCGGGATATAACATGAGCTGTCTTCGGTATC
GTCGTATCCCACTACCGAGATATCCGCACCAACGCGCAGCCCGGACTCGGTAATGGCGCGCATTGCGCCC
AGCGCCATCTGATCGTTGGCAACCAGCATCGCAGTGGGAACGATGCCCTCATTCAGCATTTGCATGGTTT
GTTGAAAACCGGACATGGCACTCCAGTCGCCTTCCCGTTCCGCTATCGGCTGAATTTGATTGCGAGTGAG
ATATTTATGCCAGCCAGCCAGACGCAGACGCGCCGAGACAGAACTTAATGGGCCCGCTAACAGCGCGATT
TGCTGGTGACCCAATGCGACCAGATGCTCCACGCCCAGTCGCGTACCGTCTTCATGGGAGAAAATAATAC
TGTTGATGGGTGTCTGGTCAGAGACATCAAGAAATAACGCCGGAACATTAGTGCAGGCAGCTTCCACAGC
AATGGCATCCTGGTCATCCAGCGGATAGTTAATGATCAGCCCACTGACGCGTTGCGCGAGAAGATTGTGC
ACCGCCGCTTTACAGGCTTCGACGCCGCTTCGTTCTACCATCGACACCACCACGCTGGCACCCAGTTGAT
CGGCGCGAGATTTAATCGCCGCGACAATTTGCGACGGCGCGTGCAGGGCCAGACTGGAGGTGGCAACGCC
AATCAGCAACGACTGTTTGCCCGCCAGTTGTTGTGCCACGCGGTTGGGAATGTAATTCAGCTCCGCCATC
GCCGCTTCCACTTTTTCCCGCGTTTTCGCAGAAACGTGGCTGGCCTGGTTCACCACGCGGGAAACGGTCT
GATAAGAGACACCGGCATACTCTGCGACATCGTATAACGTTACTGGTTTCACAT
